Addgene plasmid #15265: pBabe-Neo-Flag-IKBKE
Depositing lab: William Hahn. Depositing organization: Dana-Farber Cancer Institute. Publication: Integrative Genomic Approaches Identify IKBKE as a Breast Cancer Oncogene. Boehm JS, Zhao JJ, Yao J, Kim SY, Firestein R, Dunn IF, Sjostrom SK, Garraway LA, Weremowicz S, Richardson AL, Greulich H, Stewart CJ, Mulvey LA, Shen RR, Ambrogio L, Hirozane-Kishikawa T, Hill DE, Vidal M, Meyerson M, Grenier JK, Hinkle G, Root DE, Roberts TM, Lander ES, Polyak K, Hahn WC. Cell. 2007 Jun 15. 129(6):1065-1079. 10.1016/j.cell.2007.03.052 PubMed 17574021.
Backbone
  Vector backbone: pBabe-Neo
  Backbone size w/o insert (bp): 5100
  Vector type: Mammalian Expression, Retroviral
Growth in bacteria
  Bacterial resistance: Ampicillin, 100 μg/mL
  Growth temperature: 37°C
  Growth strain: DH5alpha
  Copy number: High Copy
Gene/Insert
  Gene/Insert name: IKBKE (alt name: IKKE)
  Species: H. sapiens (human)
  Insert size (bp): 2200
  Entrez Gene: IKBKE (a.k.a. IKK-E, IKK-i, IKKE, IKKI)
  Tag / fusion protein: Flag (N terminal on insert)
  Cloning method: Restriction Enzyme; 5′ cloning site BglII/BamHI (destroyed during cloning); 3′ cloning site EcoRI (not destroyed)
  Sequencing primers: 5′ MSCV
Terms and licenses: Academic/Nonprofit Terms; Industry Terms: Not Available to Industry
How to cite: pBabe-Neo-Flag-IKBKE was a gift from William Hahn (Addgene plasmid # 15265 ; http://n2t.net/addgene:15265 ; RRID:Addgene_15265)
