[The description below was written by a language model from this plasmid's Addgene catalogue record.]
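Description:
pBabe-Neo-Flag-IKBKE is a retroviral mammalian expression plasmid built on the pBabe-Neo backbone (about 5.1 kb without insert). It carries a roughly 2.2 kb human IKBKE cDNA, also known as IKKE or IKK-i, which encodes the non-canonical IκB kinase IKKε. The coding sequence is fused to an N-terminal Flag epitope so that the expressed protein can be detected or immunoprecipitated with anti-Flag antibodies. The insert was placed by restriction cloning, joining compatible BglII and BamHI ends at the 5′ junction, which destroyed the site, and using EcoRI at the 3′ end, which remains intact. In bacteria the plasmid is maintained at high copy number under ampicillin selection.

No feature table accompanies the record, so the regulatory elements are not explicitly listed. In general, pBabe-series vectors are Moloney murine leukaemia virus-derived. The cloned gene is flanked by retroviral long terminal repeats along with a packaging signal, and the 5′ LTR drives its transcription. In the Neo version, a separate internal promoter expresses a neomycin resistance gene for G418 selection of transduced cells. The plasmid is introduced into a packaging cell line to produce replication-defective retrovirus. That virus integrates the Flag-IKBKE cassette stably into the genome of dividing target cells.

The associated publication identified IKBKE as a breast cancer oncogene through integrative genomic approaches. This fits use of the construct for stable ectopic expression of tagged IKKε in mammalian cells, for example to study its transforming activity and downstream signalling.
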