>Addgene plasmid #15265 | pBabe-Neo-Flag-IKBKE | addgene partial sequence | sequence record 21753 | 15265 with pBABE5'
ATCTATGTACCTTGACTAAAAGACGATGACGACAAGCAATTGACAAGTTTGTACAAAAAAGTTGGCATGC
AGAGCACAGCCAATTACCTGTGGCACACAGATGACCTGCTGGGGCAGGGGGCCACTGCCAGTGTGTACAA
GGCCCGCAACAAGAAATCCGGAGAGCTGGTTGCTGTGAAGGTCTTCAACACTACCAGCTACCTGCGGCCC
CGCGAGGTGCAGGTGAGGGAGTTTGAGGTCCTGCGGAAGCTGAACCACCAGAACATCGTCAAGCTCTTTG
CGGTGGAGGAGACGGGCGGAAGCCGGCAGAAGGTACTGGTGATGGAGTACTGCTCCAGTGGGAGCCTGCT
GAGTGTGCTGGAGAGCCCTGAGAATGCCTTTGGGCTGCCTGAGGATGAGTTCCTGGTGGTGCTGCGCTGT
GTGGTGGCCGGCATGAACCACCTGCGGGAGAACGGCATTGTGCATCGCGACATCAAGCCGGGGAACATCA
TGCGCCTCGTAGGGGAGGAGGGGCAGAGCATCTACAAGCTGACAGACTTCGGCGCTGCCCGGGAGCTGGA
TGATGATGAGAAGTTCGTCTCGGTCTATGGGACTGAGGAGTACCTGCATCCCGACATGTATGAGCGGGCG
GTGCTTCGAAAGCCCCAGCAAAAAGCGTTCGGGGTGACTGTGGATCTCTGGAGCAT
